>Addgene plasmid #145725 | pGBW-m4046901 | depositor full sequence | sequence record 287902 | Full Sequence
GATCTCGATCCCGCGAAATTAATACGACTCACTATAGGGGAATTGTGAGCGGATAACAATTCCCCTCTAG
AAATAATTTTGTTTAACTTTAAGAAGGAGACTCTTCTATGAAGATCATACTATTCCTCGCCTTGATCACC
CTGGCAACGTGTGAACTGTATCACTACCAAGAGTGCGTTCGCGGTACTACTGTCCTGCTTAAAGAACCAT
GCAGCTCAGGGACCTACGAAGGCAACTCTCCGTTTCATCCTCTGGCGGACAATAAATTCGCTTTAACATG
CTTTTCGACTCAGTTCGCTTTCGCTTGTCCCGATGGCGTAAAACACGTGTACCAGCTGCGTGCGCGTTCC
GTTTCTCCGAAACTGTTTATTCGACAGGAGGAAGTGCAGGAACTGTATTCCCCGATTTTCCTGATCGTAG
CCGCAATCGTTTTCATCACCCTGTGCTTTACCCTTAAGCGCAAAACTGAGGAGAACCTGTACTTTCAAAG
CCACCATCATCACCATCATTAACCGGCTTATCGGTCAGTTTCACCTGATTTACGTAAAAACCCGCTTCGG
CGGGTTTTTGCTTTTGGAGGGGCAGAAAGATGAATGACTGTCCACGACGCTATACCCAAAAGAAATTGAG
ATCCTTTTTTTCTGCGCGTAATCTGCTGCTTGCAAACAAAAAAACCACCGCTACCAGCGGTGGTTTGTTT
GCCGGATCAAGAGCTACCAACTCTTTTTCCGAAGGTAACTGGCTTCAGCAGAGCGCAGATACCAAATACT
GTTCTTCTAGTGTAGCCGTAGTTAGGCCACCACTTCAAGAACTCTGTAGCACCGCCTACATACCTCGCTC
TGCTAATCCTGTTACCAGTGGCTGCTGCCAGTGGCGATAAGTCGTGTCTTACCGGGTTGGACTCAAGACG
ATAGTTACCGGATAAGGCGCAGCGGTCGGGCTGAACGGGGGGTTCGTGCACACAGCCCAGCTTGGAGCGA
ACGACCTACACCGAACTGAGATACCTACAGCGTGAGCTATGAGAAAGCGCCACGCTTCCCGAAGGGAGAA
AGGCGGACAGGTATCCGGTAAGCGGCAGGGTCGGAACAGGAGAGCGCACGAGGGAGCTTCCAGGGGGAAA
CGCCTGGTATCTTTATAGTCCTGTCGGGTTTCGCCACCTCTGACTTGAGCGTCGATTTTTGTGATGCTCG
TCAGGGGGGCGGAGCCTATGGAAATTGATCGGGCACGTAAGAGGTTCCAACTTTCACCATAATGAAATAA
GATCACTACCGGGCGTATTTTTTGAGTTATCGAGATTTTCAGGAGCTAAGGAAGCTAAAATGGAGAAAAA
AATCACTGGATATACCACCGTTGATATATCCCAATGGCATCGTAAAGAACATTTTGAGGCATTTCAGTCA
GTTGCTCAATGTACCTATAACCAGACCGTTCAGCTGGATATTACGGCCTTTTTAAAGACCGTAAAGAAAA
ATAAGCACAAGTTTTATCCGGCCTTTATTCACATTCTTGCCCGCCTGATGAATGCTCATCCGGAATTTCG
TATGGCAATGAAAGACGGTGAGCTGGTGATATGGGATAGTGTTCACCCTTGTTACACCGTTTTCCATGAG
CAAACTGAAACGTTTTCATCGCTCTGGAGTGAATACCACGACGATTTCCGGCAGTTTCTACACATATATT
CGCAAGATGTGGCGTGTTACGGTGAAAACCTGGCCTATTTCCCTAAAGGGTTTATTGAGAATATGTTTTT
CGTTTCAGCCAATCCCTGGGTGAGTTTCACCAGTTTTGATTTAAACGTGGCCAATATGGACAACTTCTTC
GCCCCCGTTTTCACCATGGGCAAATATTATACGCAAGGCGACAAGGTGCTGATGCCGCTGGCGATTCAGG
TTCATCATGCCGTTTGTGATGGCTTCCATGTCGGCAGAATGCTTAATGAATTACAACAGTACTGCGATGA
GTGGCAGGGCGGGGCGTAATTTGATATCGAGCTCGCTTGGACTCCTGTTGATAGATCCAGTAATGACCTC
AGAACTCCATCTGGATTTGTTCAGAACGCTCGGTTGCCGCCGGGCGTTTTTTATTGGT
Features (pLannotate 1.2.2; 8 found; start..end, strand, type, name):
     20..38      +  promoter       T7 promoter: promoter for bacteriophage T7 RNA polymerase
     39..63      +  protein_bind   lac operator: The lac repressor binds to the lac operator to inhibit transcription in E. coli. This inhibition can be relieved by adding lactose or isopropyl-β-D-thiogalactopyranoside (IPTG). lac repressor encoded by lacI
     78..100     +  RBS            RBS: efficient ribosome binding site from bacteriophage T7 gene 10 (Olins and Rangwala, 1989)
    108..470     +  CDS            NS7A_SARS2: Experimental evidence at protein level: Swiss-Prot protein existence level 1. Plays a role as antagonist of host tetherin (BST2), disrupting its antiviral effect. Acts by binding to BST2 thereby interfering with its glycosylation. May suppress small interfering RNA (siRNA). May bind to host ITGAL, thereby playing a role in attachment or modulation of leukocytes. From Severe acute respiratory syndrome coronavirus 2 (2019-nCoV) (SARS-CoV-2).
    626..1214    +  rep_origin     ori: high-copy-number ColE1/pMB1/pBR322/pUC origin of replication
   1222..1319    +  promoter       cat promoter: promoter of the E. coli cat gene encoding chloramphenicol acetyltransferase
   1320..1976    +  CDS            cat: CAT_ECOLX - Experimental evidence at protein level: Swiss-Prot protein existence level 1. This enzyme is an effector of chloramphenicol resistance in bacteria. From Escherichia coli. This protein is used as a marker in many commonly used cloning vectors, such as pACYC184.
   2050..2084    +  terminator     lambda t0 terminator: minimal transcription terminator from phage lambda (Scholtissek and Grosse, 1987)
