>Addgene plasmid #145725 | pGBW-m4046901 | addgene full sequence | sequence record 297834 | Addgene NGS Result
TAATACGACTCACTATAGGGGAATTGTGAGCGGATAACAATTCCCCTCTAGAAATAATTTTGTTTAACTT
TAAGAAGGAGACTCTTCTATGAAGATCATACTATTCCTCGCCTTGATCACCCTGGCAACGTGTGAACTGT
ATCACTACCAAGAGTGCGTTCGCGGTACTACTGTCCTGCTTAAAGAACCATGCAGCTCAGGGACCTACGA
AGGCAACTCTCCGTTTCATCCTCTGGCGGACAATAAATTCGCTTTAACATGCTTTTCGACTCAGTTCGCT
TTCGCTTGTCCCGATGGCGTAAAACACGTGTACCAGCTGCGTGCGCGTTCCGTTTCTCCGAAACTGTTTA
TTCGACAGGAGGAAGTGCAGGAACTGTATTCCCCGATTTTCCTGATCGTAGCCGCAATCGTTTTCATCAC
CCTGTGCTTTACCCTTAAGCGCAAAACTGAGGAGAACCTGTACTTTCAAAGCCACCATCATCACCATCAT
TAACCGGCTTATCGGTCAGTTTCACCTGATTTACGTAAAAACCCGCTTCGGCGGGTTTTTGCTTTTGGAG
GGGCAGAAAGATGAATGACTGTCCACGACGCTATACCCAAAAGAAAAAGCTTGAGATCCTTTTTTTCTGC
GCGTAATCTGCTGCTTGCAAACAAAAAAACCACCGCTACCAGCGGTGGTTTGTTTGCCGGATCAAGAGCT
ACCAACTCTTTTTCCGAAGGTAACTGGCTTCAGCAGAGCGCAGATACCAAATACTGTTCTTCTAGTGTAG
CCGTAGTTAGGCCACCACTTCAAGAACTCTGTAGCACCGCCTACATACCTCGCTCTGCTAATCCTGTTAC
CAGTGGCTGCTGCCAGTGGCGATAAGTCGTGTCTTACCGGGTTGGACTCAAGACGATAGTTACCGGATAA
GGCGCAGCGGTCGGGCTGAACGGGGGGTTCGTGCACACAGCCCAGCTTGGAGCGAACGACCTACACCGAA
CTGAGATACCTACAGCGTGAGCTATGAGAAAGCGCCACGCTTCCCGAAGGGAGAAAGGCGGACAGGTATC
CGGTAAGCGGCAGGGTCGGAACAGGAGAGCGCACGAGGGAGCTTCCAGGGGGAAACGCCTGGTATCTTTA
TAGTCCTGTCGGGTTTCGCCACCTCTGACTTGAGCGTCGATTTTTGTGATGCTCGTCAGGGGGGCGGAGC
CTATGGAAATTGATCGGGCACGTAAGAGGTTCCAACTTTCACCATAATGAAATAAGATCACTACCGGGCG
TATTTTTTGAGTTATCGAGATTTTCAGGAGCTAAGGAAGCTAAAATGGAGAAAAAAATCACTGGATATAC
CACCGTTGATATATCCCAATGGCATCGTAAAGAACATTTTGAGGCATTTCAGTCAGTTGCTCAATGTACC
TATAACCAGACCGTTCAGCTGGATATTACGGCCTTTTTAAAGACCGTAAAGAAAAATAAGCACAAGTTTT
ATCCGGCCTTTATTCACATTCTTGCCCGCCTGATGAATGCTCATCCGGAATTTCGTATGGCAATGAAAGA
CGGTGAGCTGGTGATATGGGATAGTGTTCACCCTTGTTACACCGTTTTCCATGAGCAAACTGAAACGTTT
TCATCGCTCTGGAGTGAATACCACGACGATTTCCGGCAGTTTCTACACATATATTCGCAAGATGTGGCGT
GTTACGGTGAAAACCTGGCCTATTTCCCTAAAGGGTTTATTGAGAATATGTTTTTCGTTTCAGCCAATCC
CTGGGTGAGTTTCACCAGTTTTGATTTAAACGTGGCCAATATGGACAACTTCTTCGCCCCCGTTTTCACC
ATGGGCAAATATTATACGCAAGGCGACAAGGTGCTGATGCCGCTGGCGATTCAGGTTCATCATGCCGTTT
GTGATGGCTTCCATGTCGGCAGAATGCTTAATGAATTACAACAGTACTGCGATGAGTGGCAGGGCGGGGC
GTAATTTGATATCGAGCTCGCTTGGACTCCTGTTGATAGATCCAGTAATGACCTCAGAACTCCATCTGGA
TTTGTTCAGAACGCTCGGTTGCCGCCGGGCGTTTTTTATTGGTCATCGATCTCGATCCCGCGAAAT
Features (pLannotate 1.2.2; 8 found; start..end, strand, type, name):
      1..19      +  promoter       T7 promoter: promoter for bacteriophage T7 RNA polymerase
     20..44      +  protein_bind   lac operator: The lac repressor binds to the lac operator to inhibit transcription in E. coli. This inhibition can be relieved by adding lactose or isopropyl-β-D-thiogalactopyranoside (IPTG). lac repressor encoded by lacI
     59..81      +  RBS            RBS: efficient ribosome binding site from bacteriophage T7 gene 10 (Olins and Rangwala, 1989)
     89..451     +  CDS            NS7A_SARS2: Experimental evidence at protein level: Swiss-Prot protein existence level 1. Plays a role as antagonist of host tetherin (BST2), disrupting its antiviral effect. Acts by binding to BST2 thereby interfering with its glycosylation. May suppress small interfering RNA (siRNA). May bind to host ITGAL, thereby playing a role in attachment or modulation of leukocytes. From Severe acute respiratory syndrome coronavirus 2 (2019-nCoV) (SARS-CoV-2).
    611..1199    +  rep_origin     ori: high-copy-number ColE1/pMB1/pBR322/pUC origin of replication
   1207..1304    +  promoter       cat promoter: promoter of the E. coli cat gene encoding chloramphenicol acetyltransferase
   1305..1961    +  CDS            cat: CAT_ECOLX - Experimental evidence at protein level: Swiss-Prot protein existence level 1. This enzyme is an effector of chloramphenicol resistance in bacteria. From Escherichia coli. This protein is used as a marker in many commonly used cloning vectors, such as pACYC184.
   2035..2069    +  terminator     lambda t0 terminator: minimal transcription terminator from phage lambda (Scholtissek and Grosse, 1987)
