[The description below was written by a language model from this plasmid's Addgene catalogue record and pLannotate feature annotations shown in this document.]
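Description:
pGBW-m4046901 is a compact bacterial expression plasmid of about 2.1 kb for producing the SARS-CoV-2 ORF7a accessory protein in Escherichia coli. Its minimal backbone, listed as roughly 1.5 kb, carries a high-copy ColE1/pUC-type origin of replication. It also carries a chloramphenicol acetyltransferase (cat) gene driven by its own cat promoter, so the plasmid is maintained under chloramphenicol selection. A lambda t0 terminator lies downstream of the resistance cassette.

The payload is an ORF7a coding sequence of about 360 bp that has been recoded for E. coli codon usage, which the record calls "Escherichia coli recode 1". It is based on the reference viral protein. Expression is driven by a bacteriophage T7 promoter followed directly by a lac operator, with the efficient T7 gene 10 ribosome binding site ahead of the start codon. Transcription therefore needs a host that supplies T7 RNA polymerase. It is held off by lac repressor until lactose or IPTG is added. No lacI gene is annotated on the plasmid, so the repressor would presumably have to come from the host. The catalogue lists a TEV-cleavable 6xHis tag at the C terminus, contributed by the backbone. This would allow metal-affinity purification followed by tag removal, although the feature tables do not annotate the tag separately. No T7 terminator is annotated after the insert either.

Two sequence records are available, a depositor sequence and a repository sequencing result. They differ by a few nucleotides in length and in their start coordinates but show the same eight features in the same order. In the virus, ORF7a is described as an antagonist of host tetherin (BST2). The plasmid is intended for recombinant production of this protein.
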