Addgene plasmid #145725: pGBW-m4046901
Purpose: Bacterial Expression plasmid for SARS-CoV-2 ORF7a protein
Depositing lab: Ginkgo Bioworks & Benjie Chen. Depositing organization: Ginkgo Bioworks.
Backbone
  Vector backbone: ori-013 - marker | cmR
  Backbone size w/o insert (bp): 1462
  Vector type: Bacterial Expression
Growth in bacteria
  Bacterial resistance: Chloramphenicol, 25 μg/mL
  Growth temperature: 30°C
  Growth strain: DH5alpha
  Copy number: High Copy
Gene/Insert
  Gene/Insert name: SARS-CoV-2 ORF7a protein
  Species: Escherichia coli str. K-12 substr. MG1655; Severe acute respiratory syndrome coronavirus 2
  Insert size (bp): 359
  Mutation: Escherichia coli recode 1
  Entrez Gene: ORF7a (a.k.a. GU280_gp07)
  Promoter: Promoter | pT7 ; Operator | lacO ; RBS | T7_rbs ; Start Codon | ATG
  Tag / fusion protein: Cleavable TEV;6xHIS (C terminal on backbone)
  Cloning method: Unknown
Resource information
  A portion of this plasmid was derived from a plasmid made by: GinkgoBioworks
Depositor comments: NCBI Reference Sequence: YP_009724395.1
How to cite: pGBW-m4046901 was a gift from Ginkgo Bioworks & Benjie Chen (Addgene plasmid # 145725 ; http://n2t.net/addgene:145725 ; RRID:Addgene_145725)
